Addgene plasmid #66017: I13453 (pBAD)_EB
Purpose: MoClo Basic Part: Controllable promoter - pBAD - araC regulated (pBAD promoter, inducible by expression of AraC, C0080) [E:I13453:B]
Depositing lab: Douglas Densmore. Depositing organization: Boston University Main Campus. Publication: CIDAR MoClo: Improved MoClo Assembly Standard and New E. coli Part Library Enable Rapid Combinatorial Design for Synthetic and Traditional Biology. Iverson SV, Haddock TL, Beal J, Densmore DM. ACS Synth Biol. 2016 Jan 15;5(1):99-103. doi: 10.1021/acssynbio.5b00124. Epub 2015 Nov 4. PubMed 26479688.
Backbone
  Vector backbone: DVA
  Vector type: Synthetic Biology
Growth in bacteria
  Bacterial resistance: Ampicillin, 100 μg/mL
  Growth temperature: 37°C
  Growth strain: DH5alpha
  Copy number: Unknown
Gene/Insert
  Gene/Insert name: Controllable promoter (alt name: Basic Part - Promoter)
  Species: Synthetic
  Cloning method: Unknown
Terms and licenses: Academic/Nonprofit Terms; Industry Terms: Not Available to Industry
How to cite: I13453 (pBAD)_EB was a gift from Douglas Densmore (Addgene plasmid # 66017 ; http://n2t.net/addgene:66017 ; RRID:Addgene_66017)
