[The description below was written by a language model from this plasmid's Addgene catalogue record and pLannotate feature annotations shown in this document.]
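Description:
I13453 (pBAD)_EB is a small (2,238 nt) synthetic-biology plasmid from the CIDAR MoClo part library for E. coli, holding a single Level 0 "basic part" in the DVA destination vector backbone. It is propagated in E. coli using a high-copy ColE1/pUC-type origin of replication and selected with ampicillin through a β-lactamase (AmpR) gene driven by its native bla promoter. The feature table also shows remnants of BioBrick architecture in the backbone, with a BioBrick prefix and suffix flanking the part position and a putative bacterial transcription terminator upstream of the prefix that presumably helps insulate the insert site from read-through.

The payload is the controllable promoter part I13453, annotated as a fragment of the araBAD (pBAD) promoter from the E. coli L-arabinose operon, about 110 bp long. The plasmid carries only this promoter fragment and no araC gene; the record notes that regulation depends on AraC supplied from a separate part (C0080), so arabinose-type control requires AraC to be provided elsewhere in the assembled device or host. The "EB" designation and the [E:I13453:B] notation indicate that the part is flanked by the E and B MoClo fusion sites, which define its position and orientation when it is excised by a Type IIS restriction enzyme and ligated in one pot with ribosome binding site, coding sequence and terminator parts to build a transcriptional unit. These fusion sites are not annotated in the feature table. The construct serves as a reusable building block for combinatorial Golden Gate/MoClo assembly of regulated genetic circuits rather than as an expression vector in its own right.
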