Features (pLannotate 1.2.2; 7 found; start..end, strand, type, name):
      5..115     +  promoter       araBAD promoter (fragment): araBAD; promoter of the L-arabinose operon of E. coli; the araC regulatory gene is transcribed in the opposite direction (Guzman et al., 1995)
    146..166     +  misc_feature   BioBrick suffix: universal suffix for all parts
    343..931     -  rep_origin     ori: high-copy-number ColE1/pMB1/pBR322/pUC origin of replication
   1102..1962    -  CDS            AmpR: β-lactamase; bla; confers resistance to ampicillin, carbenicillin, and related antibiotics
   1963..2067    -  promoter       AmpR promoter: bla
   2157..2200    -  terminator     bacterial terminator: putative bacterial transcription terminator
   2203..2224    +  misc_feature   BioBrick prefix: BioBrick prefix for parts that do not start with "ATG"
>Addgene plasmid #66017 | I13453 (pBAD)_EB | depositor full sequence | sequence record 114139 | I13453 (pBAD)_EB sequence 2238 bps
GCTTACATTGATTATTTGCACGGCGTCACACTTTGCTATGCCATAGCATTTTTATCCATAAGATTAGCGG
ATCCTACCTGACGCTTTTTATCGCAACTCTCTACTGTTTCTCCATACCGTTTTTTTGGGCTAGCTACTAG
AGACCTACTAGTAGCGGCCGCTGCAGGCTTCCTCGCTCACTGACTCGCTGCGCTCGGTCGTTCGGCTGCG
GCGAGCGGTATCAGCTCACTCAAAGGCGGTAATACGGTTATCCACAGAATCAGGGGATAACGCAGGAAAG
AACATGTGAGCAAAAGGCCAGCAAAAGGCCAGGAACCGTAAAAAGGCCGCGTTGCTGGCGTTTTTCCACA
GGCTCCGCCCCCCTGACGAGCATCACAAAAATCGACGCTCAAGTCAGAGGTGGCGAAACCCGACAGGACT
ATAAAGATACCAGGCGTTTCCCCCTGGAAGCTCCCTCGTGCGCTCTCCTGTTCCGACCCTGCCGCTTACC
GGATACCTGTCCGCCTTTCTCCCTTCGGGAAGCGTGGCGCTTTCTCATAGCTCACGCTGTAGGTATCTCA
GTTCGGTGTAGGTCGTTCGCTCCAAGCTGGGCTGTGTGCACGAACCCCCCGTTCAGCCCGACCGCTGCGC
CTTATCCGGTAACTATCGTCTTGAGTCCAACCCGGTAAGACACGACTTATCGCCACTGGCAGCAGCCACT
GGTAACAGGATTAGCAGAGCGAGGTATGTAGGCGGTGCTACAGAGTTCTTGAAGTGGTGGCCTAACTACG
GCTACACTAGAAGAACAGTATTTGGTATCTGCGCTCTGCTGAAGCCAGTTACCTTCGGAAAAAGAGTTGG
TAGCTCTTGATCCGGCAAACAAACCACCGCTGGTAGCGGTGGTTTTTTTGTTTGCAAGCAGCAGATTACG
CGCAGAAAAAAAGGATCTCAAGAAGATCCTTTGATCTTTTCTACGGGGTCTGACGCTCAGTGGAACGAAA
ACTCACGTTAAGGGATTTTGGTCATGAGATTATCAAAAAGGATCTTCACCTAGATCCTTTTAAATTAAAA
ATGAAGTTTTAAATCAATCTAAAGTATATATGAGTAAACTTGGTCTGACAGTTACCAATGCTTAATCAGT
GAGGCACCTATCTCAGCGATCTGTCTATTTCGTTCATCCATAGTTGCCTGACTCCCCGTCGTGTAGATAA
CTACGATACGGGAGGGCTTACCATCTGGCCCCAGTGCTGCAATGATACCGCGCGACCCACGCTCACCGGC
TCCAGATTTATCAGCAATAAACCAGCCAGCCGGAAGGGCCGAGCGCAGAAGTGGTCCTGCAACTTTATCC
GCCTCCATCCAGTCTATTAATTGTTGCCGGGAAGCTAGAGTAAGTAGTTCGCCAGTTAATAGTTTGCGCA
ACGTTGTTGCCATTGCTACAGGCATCGTGGTGTCACGCTCGTCGTTTGGTATGGCTTCATTCAGCTCCGG
TTCCCAACGATCAAGGCGAGTTACATGATCCCCCATGTTGTGCAAAAAAGCGGTTAGCTCCTTCGGTCCT
CCGATCGTTGTCAGAAGTAAGTTGGCCGCAGTGTTATCACTCATGGTTATGGCAGCACTGCATAATTCTC
TTACTGTCATGCCATCCGTAAGATGCTTTTCTGTGACTGGTGAGTACTCAACCAAGTCATTCTGAGAATA
GTGTATGCGGCGACCGAGTTGCTCTTGCCCGGCGTCAATACGGGATAATACCGCGCCACATAGCAGAACT
TTAAAAGTGCTCATCATTGGAAAACGTTCTTCGGGGCGAAAACTCTCAAGGATCTTACCGCTGTTGAGAT
CCAGTTCGATGTAACCCACTCGTGCACCCAACTGATCTTCAGCATCTTTTACTTTCACCAGCGTTTCTGG
GTGAGCAAAAACAGGAAGGCAAAATGCCGCAAAAAAGGGAATAAGGGCGACACGGAAATGTTGAATACTC
ATACTCTTCCTTTTTCAATATTATTGAAGCATTTATCAGGGTTATTGTCTCATGAGCGGATACATATTTG
AATGTATTTAGAAAAATAAACAAATAGGGGTTCCGCGCACATTTCCCCGAAAAGTGCCACCTGACGTCTA
AGAAACCATTATTATCATGACATTAACCTATAAAAATAGGCGTATCACGAGGCAGAATTTCAGATAAAAA
AAATCCTTAGCTTTCGCTAAGGATGATTTCTGGAATTCGCGGCCGCTTCTAGAGACTAGTGGGTCTCA
