>Addgene plasmid #66017 | I13453 (pBAD)_EB | addgene partial sequence | sequence record 114138 | MoCloR 5'-gccacctgacgtctaagaaacc-3'
TAGGCGTATCACGAGGCAGAATTTCAGATAAAAAAAATCCTTAGCTTTCGCTAAGGATGATTTCTGGAAT
TCGCGGCCGCTTCTAGAGACTAGTGGGTCTCAGCTTACATTGATTATTTGCACGGCGTCACACTTTGCTA
TGCCATAGCATTTTTATCCATAAGATTAGCGGATCCTACCTGACGCTTTTTATCGCAACTCTCTACTGTT
TCTCCATACCGTTTTTTTGGGCTAGCTACTAGAGACCTACTAGTAGCGGCCGCTGCAGGCTTCCTCGCTC
ACTGACTCGCTGCGCTCGGTCGTTCGGCTGCGGCGAGCGGTATCAGCTCACTCAAAGGCGGTAATACGGT
TATCCACAGAATCAGGGGATAACGCAGGAAAGAACATGTGAGCAAAAGGCCAGCAAAAGGCCAGGAACCG
TAAAAAGGCCGCGTTGCTGGCGTTTTTCCACAGGCTCCGCCCCCCTGACGAGCATCACAAAAATCGACGC
TCAAGTCAGAGGTGGCGAAACCCGACAGGACTATAAAGATACCAGGCGTTTCCCCCTGGAAGCTCCCTCG
TGCGCTCTCCTGTTCCGACCCTGCCGCTTACCGGATACCTGTCCGCCTTTCTCCCTTCGGGAAGCGTGGC
GCTTTCTCATAGCTCACGCTGTAGGTATCTCAGTTCGGTGTAGGTCGTTCGCTCCAAGCTGGGCTGTGTG
CACGAACCCCCCGTTCAGCCCGACCGCTGCGCCTTATCCGGTAACTATCGTCTTGAGTCCAACCCGGTAA
GACACGACTTATCGCCACTGGCAGCAGCCACTGGTAACAGGATTAGCAGAGCGAGGTATGTAGGCGGTGC
TACAGAGTTCTTGAAGTGGTGGCCTAACTACGGCTACACTA
